Addgene plasmid #59780: pcDNA-Flag-H3.3-polyA
Purpose: Express Flag-tagged H3.3 (H3F3B) in mammalian cells (CMV promoter). Also suitable for in vitro transcription (T7 promoter) for injecting mRNA into oocytes.
Depositing lab: Yi Zhang. Depositing organization: Boston Children's Hospital. Publication: Nucleosome assembly is required for nuclear pore complex assembly in mouse zygotes. Inoue A, Zhang Y. Nat Struct Mol Biol. 2014 Jul;21(7):609-16. doi: 10.1038/nsmb.2839. Epub 2014 Jun 8. PubMed 24908396.
Backbone
  Vector backbone: pcDNA3.1-polyA
  Vector type: Mammalian Expression
Growth in bacteria
  Bacterial resistance: Ampicillin, 100 μg/mL
  Growth temperature: 37°C
  Growth strain: XL10 Gold
  Copy number: High Copy
Gene/Insert
  Gene/Insert name: H3F3B
  Species: H. sapiens (human)
  Entrez Gene: H3-3B (a.k.a. BRYLIB2, H3-3A, H3.3B, H3F3B)
  Promoter: CMV and T7
  Cloning method: Ligation Independent Cloning
  Sequencing primers: 5′ CACTGCTTACTGGCTTATCG; 3′ CCAAACTTTTATTTGTGCACAT
Terms and licenses: Academic/Nonprofit Terms; Industry Terms: Not Available to Industry
How to cite: pcDNA-Flag-H3.3-polyA was a gift from Yi Zhang (Addgene plasmid # 59780 ; http://n2t.net/addgene:59780 ; RRID:Addgene_59780)
