[The description below was written by a language model from this plasmid's Addgene catalogue record and pLannotate feature annotations shown in this document.]
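Description:
pcDNA-Flag-H3.3-polyA is a 6.1 kb mammalian expression plasmid built on a pcDNA3.1-polyA backbone that encodes a Flag-tagged version of the human histone variant H3.3 (H3F3B, now H3-3B). It is propagated in E. coli as a high-copy plasmid through a ColE1/pUC-type origin and selected with ampicillin via the β-lactamase gene and its native promoter. An f1 origin is also present. A separate SV40 early promoter–neo–SV40 poly(A) cassette provides G418/neomycin resistance for selecting stably transfected mammalian cells.

The expression unit begins with the CMV immediate-early enhancer and promoter, followed directly by a T7 promoter, so the same open reading frame can be transcribed by RNA polymerase II in transfected cells or by T7 RNA polymerase in vitro. Downstream lies a short Flag epitope (annotated as a fragment of 3xFLAG, consistent with a single N-terminal tag) and then the H3.3 coding sequence. The annotation software matched this to the Drosophila His3.3A protein, which probably reflects the very high conservation of H3.3, since the catalogue lists the insert as human. The bGH polyadenylation signal terminates transcripts in cells. The backbone name implies an encoded poly(A) tract between the insert and the bGH signal that would give in vitro transcripts a tail, but no such element is annotated in the feature table. Several small hits (HIV LTR, TEF1 promoter, ble and lacI fragments) look like incidental matches or backbone remnants rather than functional parts.

According to the record, the plasmid is used to express tagged H3.3 in mammalian cells and as a template for synthesising mRNA for injection into oocytes. The associated work concerns nucleosome assembly in mouse zygotes.
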