Features (pLannotate 1.2.2; 22 found; start..end, strand, type, name):
     36..80      -  misc_feature   bom (fragment): basis of mobility region from pBR322
    235..614     +  enhancer       CMV enhancer: human cytomegalovirus immediate early enhancer
    615..818     +  promoter       CMV promoter: human cytomegalovirus (CMV) immediate early promoter
    814..847     +  LTR            5' LTR (truncated) (fragment): truncated 5' long terminal repeat (LTR) from HIV-1
    863..881     +  promoter       T7 promoter: promoter for bacteriophage T7 RNA polymerase
    910..930     +  CDS            3xFLAG (fragment): three tandem FLAG® epitope tags
    974..1378    +  CDS            His3.3A (sequence withheld): H33A_DROME - Experimental evidence at protein level: Swiss-Prot protein existence level 1. Variant histone H3 which replaces conventional H3 in a wide range of nucleosomes in active genes and is specifically enriched in modifications associated with active chromatin. Constitutes the predominant form of histone H3 in non-dividing cells and is incorporated into chromatin independently of DNA synthesis. Deposited at sites of nucleosomal displacement throughout transcribed genes, suggesting that it represents an epigenetic imprint of transcriptionally active chromatin. Nucleosomes wrap and compact
   1475..1496    +  promoter       TEF1 promoter (fragment): S. cerevisiae TEF1; promoter for EF-1α
   1710..1934    +  polyA_signal   bGH poly(A) signal: bovine growth hormone polyadenylation signal
   1938..1959    +  promoter       SV40 promoter (fragment): SV40 enhancer and early promoter
   1980..2408    +  rep_origin     f1 ori (sequence partly withheld): f1 bacteriophage origin of replication; arrow indicates direction of (+) strand synthesis
   2422..2752    +  promoter       SV40 promoter: SV40 enhancer and early promoter
   2819..3610    +  CDS            neo: KKA2_KLEPN - Also known as kan, nptII. Experimental evidence at protein level: Swiss-Prot protein existence level 1. Resistance to kanamycin, neomycin, paromomycin, ribostamycin, butirosin and gentamicin B. From Klebsiella pneumoniae.
   3636..3794    +  CDS            ble (fragment): BLE_KLEPN - Experimental evidence at protein level: Swiss-Prot protein existence level 1. Binding protein with a strong affinity to the bleomycin family of antibiotics. Binds to CL990; an antimitotic-antibiotic compound. From Klebsiella pneumoniae.
   3789..3910    +  polyA_signal   SV40 poly(A) signal: SV40 polyadenylation signal
   3983..3999    -  protein_bind   lac operator: The lac repressor binds to the lac operator to inhibit transcription in E. coli. This inhibition can be relieved by adding lactose or isopropyl-β-D-thiogalactopyranoside (IPTG). lac repressor encoded by lacI
   4007..4037    -  promoter       lac promoter: promoter for the E. coli lac operon
   4052..4073    -  protein_bind   CAP binding site: CAP binding activates transcription in the presence of cAMP. E. coli catabolite activator protein
   4086..4178    -  CDS            lacI (fragment): lac repressor; lacI; The lac repressor binds to the lac operator to inhibit transcription in E. coli. This inhibition can be relieved by adding lactose or isopropyl-β-D-thiogalactopyranoside (IPTG).
   4361..4949    -  rep_origin     ori: high-copy-number ColE1/pMB1/pBR322/pUC origin of replication
   5120..5980    -  CDS            AmpR: β-lactamase; bla; confers resistance to ampicillin, carbenicillin, and related antibiotics
   5981..6085    -  promoter       AmpR promoter: bla
>Addgene plasmid #59780 | pcDNA-Flag-H3.3-polyA | depositor full sequence | sequence record 94266 | pcDNA-Flag-H3.3-polyA sequence 6116 bps
GACGGATCGGGAGATCTCCCGATCCCCTATGGTCGACTCTCAGTACAATCTGCTCTGATGCCGCATAGTT
AAGCCAGTATCTGCTCCCTGCTTGTGTGTTGGAGGTCGCTGAGTAGTGCGCGAGCAAAATTTAAGCTACA
ACAAGGCAAGGCTTGACCGACAATTGCATGAAGAATCTGCTTAGGGTTAGGCGTTTTGCGCTGCTTCGCG
ATGTACGGGCCAGATATACGCGTTGACATTGATTATTGACTAGTTATTAATAGTAATCAATTACGGGGTC
ATTAGTTCATAGCCCATATATGGAGTTCCGCGTTACATAACTTACGGTAAATGGCCCGCCTGGCTGACCG
CCCAACGACCCCCGCCCATTGACGTCAATAATGACGTATGTTCCCATAGTAACGCCAATAGGGACTTTCC
ATTGACGTCAATGGGTGGACTATTTACGGTAAACTGCCCACTTGGCAGTACATCAAGTGTATCATATGCC
AAGTACGCCCCCTATTGACGTCAATGACGGTAAATGGCCCGCCTGGCATTATGCCCAGTACATGACCTTA
TGGGACTTTCCTACTTGGCAGTACATCTACGTATTAGTCATCGCTATTACCATGGTGATGCGGTTTTGGC
AGTACATCAATGGGCGTGGATAGCGGTTTGACTCACGGGGATTTCCAAGTCTCCACCCCATTGACGTCAA
TGGGAGTTTGTTTTGGCACCAAAATCAACGGGACTTTCCAAAATGTCGTAACAACTCCGCCCCATTGACG
CAAATGGGCGGTAGGCGTGTACGGTGGGAGGTCTATATAAGCAGAGCTCTCTGGCTAACTAGAGAACCCA
CTGCTTACTGGCTTATCGAAATTAATACGACTCACTATAGGGAGACCCAAGCTGGCTAGTTAAGCTTATG
GACTACAAAGACGATGACGACAAGGGATCCACTAGTAACGGCCGCCAGTGTGCTGGAATTCAC
[405 nt withheld, positions 974-1378]
TAAGAATTCTGCAGATATCCATCACACTGGCGGCCGCTCGACTATGGGCACCAAAGAACCTGTAAACGTT
ATCTTTTTAAATTGAATGTGCACAAATAAAAGTTTGGAAAAGAAAAAAAAAAAAAAAAAAAAAAAAAAAA
AAAAAAAAAAAAAAAAAAAAAAAAAAAAAAAAAAAAAAAAAAAAAAAAAAAAAAATACGCATCATACGCT
GTGGCGTACCTCGAGTCTAGAGGGCCCTTCGAACAAAAACTCATCTCAGAAGAGGATCTGAATATGCATA
CCGGTCATCATCACCATCACCATTGAGTTTAAACCCGCTGATCAGCCTCGACTGTGCCTTCTAGTTGCCA
GCCATCTGTTGTTTGCCCCTCCCCCGTGCCTTCCTTGACCCTGGAAGGTGCCACTCCCACTGTCCTTTCC
TAATAAAATGAGGAAATTGCATCGCATTGTCTGAGTAGGTGTCATTCTATTCTGGGGGGTGGGGTGGGGC
AGGACAGCAAGGGGGAGGATTGGGAAGACAATAGCAGGCATGCTGGGGATGCGGTGGGCTCTATGGCTTC
TGAGGCGGAAAGAACCAGCTGGGGCTCTAGGGGGTATCCCC
[124 nt withheld, positions 1980-2103]
C
[32 nt withheld, positions 2105-2136]
CA
[57 nt withheld, positions 2139-2195]
A
[49 nt withheld, positions 2197-2245]
CCTTTGACGTTGGAGTCCACGTTCTTT
[37 nt withheld, positions 2273-2309]
ACCCTATCTCGGTCTATTCTTTTGATTTATAAGGGATTTTGGGGATTTCGGCCTATTGGTTAAAAAATGA
GCTGATTTAACAAAAATTTAACGCGAATTAATTCTGTGGAATGTGTGTCAGTTAGGGTGTGGAAAGTCCC
CAGGCTCCCCAGGCAGGCAGAAGTATGCAAAGCATGCATCTCAATTAGTCAGCAACCAGGTGTGGAAAGT
CCCCAGGCTCCCCAGCAGGCAGAAGTATGCAAAGCATGCATCTCAATTAGTCAGCAACCATAGTCCCGCC
CCTAACTCCGCCCATCCCGCCCCTAACTCCGCCCAGTTCCGCCCATTCTCCGCCCCATGGCTGACTAATT
TTTTTTATTTATGCAGAGGCCGAGGCCGCCTCTGCCTCTGAGCTATTCCAGAAGTAGTGAGGAGGCTTTT
TTGGAGGCCTAGGCTTTTGCAAAAAGCTCCCGGGAGCTTGTATATCCATTTTCGGATCTGATCAAGAGAC
AGGATGAGGATCGTTTCGCATGATTGAACAAGATGGATTGCACGCAGGTTCTCCGGCCGCTTGGGTGGAG
AGGCTATTCGGCTATGACTGGGCACAACAGACAATCGGCTGCTCTGATGCCGCCGTGTTCCGGCTGTCAG
CGCAGGGGCGCCCGGTTCTTTTTGTCAAGACCGACCTGTCCGGTGCCCTGAATGAACTGCAGGACGAGGC
AGCGCGGCTATCGTGGCTGGCCACGACGGGCGTTCCTTGCGCAGCTGTGCTCGACGTTGTCACTGAAGCG
GGAAGGGACTGGCTGCTATTGGGCGAAGTGCCGGGGCAGGATCTCCTGTCATCTCACCTTGCTCCTGCCG
AGAAAGTATCCATCATGGCTGATGCAATGCGGCGGCTGCATACGCTTGATCCGGCTACCTGCCCATTCGA
CCACCAAGCGAAACATCGCATCGAGCGAGCACGTACTCGGATGGAAGCCGGTCTTGTCGATCAGGATGAT
CTGGACGAAGAGCATCAGGGGCTCGCGCCAGCCGAACTGTTCGCCAGGCTCAAGGCGCGCATGCCCGACG
GCGAGGATCTCGTCGTGACCCATGGCGATGCCTGCTTGCCGAATATCATGGTGGAAAATGGCCGCTTTTC
TGGATTCATCGACTGTGGCCGGCTGGGTGTGGCGGACCGCTATCAGGACATAGCGTTGGCTACCCGTGAT
ATTGCTGAAGAGCTTGGCGGCGAATGGGCTGACCGCTTCCTCGTGCTTTACGGTATCGCCGCTCCCGATT
CGCAGCGCATCGCCTTCTATCGCCTTCTTGACGAGTTCTTCTGAGCGGGACTCTGGGGTTCGCGAAATGA
CCGACCAAGCGACGCCCAACCTGCCATCACGAGATTTCGATTCCACCGCCGCCTTCTATGAAAGGTTGGG
CTTCGGAATCGTTTTCCGGGACGCCGGCTGGATGATCCTCCAGCGCGGGGATCTCATGCTGGAGTTCTTC
GCCCACCCCAACTTGTTTATTGCAGCTTATAATGGTTACAAATAAAGCAATAGCATCACAAATTTCACAA
ATAAAGCATTTTTTTCACTGCATTCTAGTTGTGGTTTGTCCAAACTCATCAATGTATCTTATCATGTCTG
TATACCGTCGACCTCTAGCTAGAGCTTGGCGTAATCATGGTCATAGCTGTTTCCTGTGTGAAATTGTTAT
CCGCTCACAATTCCACACAACATACGAGCCGGAAGCATAAAGTGTAAAGCCTGGGGTGCCTAATGAGTGA
GCTAACTCACATTAATTGCGTTGCGCTCACTGCCCGCTTTCCAGTCGGGAAACCTGTCGTGCCAGCTGCA
TTAATGAATCGGCCAACGCGCGGGGAGAGGCGGTTTGCGTATTGGGCGCTCTTCCGCTTCCTCGCTCACT
GACTCGCTGCGCTCGGTCGTTCGGCTGCGGCGAGCGGTATCAGCTCACTCAAAGGCGGTAATACGGTTAT
CCACAGAATCAGGGGATAACGCAGGAAAGAACATGTGAGCAAAAGGCCAGCAAAAGGCCAGGAACCGTAA
AAAGGCCGCGTTGCTGGCGTTTTTCCATAGGCTCCGCCCCCCTGACGAGCATCACAAAAATCGACGCTCA
AGTCAGAGGTGGCGAAACCCGACAGGACTATAAAGATACCAGGCGTTTCCCCCTGGAAGCTCCCTCGTGC
GCTCTCCTGTTCCGACCCTGCCGCTTACCGGATACCTGTCCGCCTTTCTCCCTTCGGGAAGCGTGGCGCT
TTCTCAATGCTCACGCTGTAGGTATCTCAGTTCGGTGTAGGTCGTTCGCTCCAAGCTGGGCTGTGTGCAC
GAACCCCCCGTTCAGCCCGACCGCTGCGCCTTATCCGGTAACTATCGTCTTGAGTCCAACCCGGTAAGAC
ACGACTTATCGCCACTGGCAGCAGCCACTGGTAACAGGATTAGCAGAGCGAGGTATGTAGGCGGTGCTAC
AGAGTTCTTGAAGTGGTGGCCTAACTACGGCTACACTAGAAGGACAGTATTTGGTATCTGCGCTCTGCTG
AAGCCAGTTACCTTCGGAAAAAGAGTTGGTAGCTCTTGATCCGGCAAACAAACCACCGCTGGTAGCGGTG
GTTTTTTTGTTTGCAAGCAGCAGATTACGCGCAGAAAAAAAGGATCTCAAGAAGATCCTTTGATCTTTTC
TACGGGGTCTGACGCTCAGTGGAACGAAAACTCACGTTAAGGGATTTTGGTCATGAGATTATCAAAAAGG
ATCTTCACCTAGATCCTTTTAAATTAAAAATGAAGTTTTAAATCAATCTAAAGTATATATGAGTAAACTT
GGTCTGACAGTTACCAATGCTTAATCAGTGAGGCACCTATCTCAGCGATCTGTCTATTTCGTTCATCCAT
AGTTGCCTGACTCCCCGTCGTGTAGATAACTACGATACGGGAGGGCTTACCATCTGGCCCCAGTGCTGCA
ATGATACCGCGAGACCCACGCTCACCGGCTCCAGATTTATCAGCAATAAACCAGCCAGCCGGAAGGGCCG
AGCGCAGAAGTGGTCCTGCAACTTTATCCGCCTCCATCCAGTCTATTAATTGTTGCCGGGAAGCTAGAGT
AAGTAGTTCGCCAGTTAATAGTTTGCGCAACGTTGTTGCCATTGCTACAGGCATCGTGGTGTCACGCTCG
TCGTTTGGTATGGCTTCATTCAGCTCCGGTTCCCAACGATCAAGGCGAGTTACATGATCCCCCATGTTGT
GCAAAAAAGCGGTTAGCTCCTTCGGTCCTCCGATCGTTGTCAGAAGTAAGTTGGCCGCAGTGTTATCACT
CATGGTTATGGCAGCACTGCATAATTCTCTTACTGTCATGCCATCCGTAAGATGCTTTTCTGTGACTGGT
GAGTACTCAACCAAGTCATTCTGAGAATAGTGTATGCGGCGACCGAGTTGCTCTTGCCCGGCGTCAATAC
GGGATAATACCGCGCCACATAGCAGAACTTTAAAAGTGCTCATCATTGGAAAACGTTCTTCGGGGCGAAA
ACTCTCAAGGATCTTACCGCTGTTGAGATCCAGTTCGATGTAACCCACTCGTGCACCCAACTGATCTTCA
GCATCTTTTACTTTCACCAGCGTTTCTGGGTGAGCAAAAACAGGAAGGCAAAATGCCGCAAAAAAGGGAA
TAAGGGCGACACGGAAATGTTGAATACTCATACTCTTCCTTTTTCAATATTATTGAAGCATTTATCAGGG
TTATTGTCTCATGAGCGGATACATATTTGAATGTATTTAGAAAAATAAACAAATAGGGGTTCCGCGCACA
TTTCCCCGAAAAGTGCCACCTGACGTC
