>Addgene plasmid #59780 | pcDNA-Flag-H3.3-polyA | addgene partial sequence | sequence record 96481 | CMV-F 5'-CGCAAATGGGCGGTAGGCGTG-3'
ACTAGAGAACCCACTGCTTACTGGCTTATCGAAATTAATACGACTCACTATAGGGAGACCCAAGCTGGCT
AGTTAAGCTTATGGACTACAAAGACGATGACGACAAGGGATCCACTAGTAACGGCCGCCAGTGTGCTGGA
ATTCAC
[405 nt withheld, positions 147-551]
TAAGAATTCTGCAGATATCCATCACACTGGCGGCCGCTCGACTATGGGCACCAAAGAACCTGTAAACGTT
ATCTTTTTAAATTGAATGTGCACAAATAAAAGTTTGGAAA
